>Addgene plasmid #112386 | pZNF444-donor | addgene full sequence | sequence record 229848 | Addgene NGS Result
GGTACCGAGCTCGAATTCACTGGCCGTCGTTTTACAACGTCGTGACTGGGAAAACCCTGGCGTTACCCAA
CTTAATCGCCTTGCAGCACATCCCCCTTTCGCCAGCTGGCGTAATAGCGAAGAGGCCCGCACCGATCGCC
CTTCCCAACAGTTGCGCAGCCTGAATGGCGAATGGCGCCTGATGCGGTATTTTCTCCTTACGCATCTGTG
CGGTATTTCACACCGCATATGGTGCACTCTCAGTACAATCTGCTCTGATGCCGCATAGTTAAGCCAGCCC
CGACACCCGCCAACACCCGCTGACGCGCCCTGACGGGCTTGTCTGCTCCCGGCATCCGCTTACAGACAAG
CTGTGACCGTCTCCGGGAGCTGCATGTGTCAGAGGTTTTCACCGTCATCACCGAAACGCGCGAGACGAAA
GGGCCTCGTGATACGCCTATTTTTATAGGTTAATGTCATGATAATAATGGTTTCTTAGACGTCAGGTGGC
ACTTTTCGGGGAAATGTGCGCGGAACCCCTATTTGTTTATTTTTCTAAATACATTCAAATATGTATCCGC
TCATGAGACAATAACCCTGATAAATGCTTCAATAATATTGAAAAAGGAAGAGTATGAGTATTCAACATTT
CCGTGTCGCCCTTATTCCCTTTTTTGCGGCATTTTGCCTTCCTGTTTTTGCTCACCCAGAAACGCTGGTG
AAAGTAAAAGATGCTGAAGATCAGTTGGGTGCACGAGTGGGTTACATCGAACTGGATCTCAACAGCGGTA
AGATCCTTGAGAGTTTTCGCCCCGAAGAACGTTTTCCAATGATGAGCACTTTTAAAGTTCTGCTATGTGG
CGCGGTATTATCCCGTATTGACGCCGGGCAAGAGCAACTCGGTCGCCGCATACACTATTCTCAGAATGAC
TTGGTTGAGTACTCACCAGTCACAGAAAAGCATCTTACGGATGGCATGACAGTAAGAGAATTATGCAGTG
CTGCCATAACCATGAGTGATAACACTGCGGCCAACTTACTTCTGACAACGATCGGAGGACCGAAGGAGCT
AACCGCTTTTTTGCACAACATGGGGGATCATGTAACTCGCCTTGATCGTTGGGAACCGGAGCTGAATGAA
GCCATACCAAACGACGAGCGTGACACCACGATGCCTGTAGCAATGGCAACAACGTTGCGCAAACTATTAA
CTGGCGAACTACTTACTCTAGCTTCCCGGCAACAATTAATAGACTGGATGGAGGCGGATAAAGTTGCAGG
ACCACTTCTGCGCTCGGCCCTTCCGGCTGGCTGGTTTATTGCTGATAAATCTGGAGCCGGTGAGCGTGGG
TCTCGCGGTATCATTGCAGCACTGGGGCCAGATGGTAAGCCCTCCCGTATCGTAGTTATCTACACGACGG
GGAGTCAGGCAACTATGGATGAACGAAATAGACAGATCGCTGAGATAGGTGCCTCACTGATTAAGCATTG
GTAACTGTCAGACCAAGTTTACTCATATATACTTTAGATTGATTTAAAACTTCATTTTTAATTTAAAAGG
ATCTAGGTGAAGATCCTTTTTGATAATCTCATGACCAAAATCCCTTAACGTGAGTTTTCGTTCCACTGAG
CGTCAGACCCCGTAGAAAAGATCAAAGGATCTTCTTGAGATCCTTTTTTTCTGCGCGTAATCTGCTGCTT
GCAAACAAAAAAACCACCGCTACCAGCGGTGGTTTGTTTGCCGGATCAAGAGCTACCAACTCTTTTTCCG
AAGGTAACTGGCTTCAGCAGAGCGCAGATACCAAATACTGTTCTTCTAGTGTAGCCGTAGTTAGGCCACC
ACTTCAAGAACTCTGTAGCACCGCCTACATACCTCGCTCTGCTAATCCTGTTACCAGTGGCTGCTGCCAG
TGGCGATAAGTCGTGTCTTACCGGGTTGGACTCAAGACGATAGTTACCGGATAAGGCGCAGCGGTCGGGC
TGAACGGGGGGTTCGTGCACACAGCCCAGCTTGGAGCGAACGACCTACACCGAACTGAGATACCTACAGC
GTGAGCTATGAGAAAGCGCCACGCTTCCCGAAGGGAGAAAGGCGGACAGGTATCCGGTAAGCGGCAGGGT
CGGAACAGGAGAGCGCACGAGGGAGCTTCCAGGGGGAAACGCCTGGTATCTTTATAGTCCTGTCGGGTTT
CGCCACCTCTGACTTGAGCGTCGATTTTTGTGATGCTCGTCAGGGGGGCGGAGCCTATGGAAAAACGCCA
GCAACGCGGCCTTTTTACGGTTCCTGGCCTTTTGCTGGCCTTTTGCTCACATGTTCTTTCCTGCGTTATC
CCCTGATTCTGTGGATAACCGTATTACCGCCTTTGAGTGAGCTGATACCGCTCGCCGCAGCCGAACGACC
GAGCGCAGCGAGTCAGTGAGCGAGGAAGCGGAAGAGCGCCCAATACGCAAACCGCCTCTCCCCGCGCGTT
GGCCGATTCATTAATGCAGCTGGCACGACAGGTTTCCCGACTGGAAAGCGGGCAGTGAGCGCAACGCAAT
TAATGTGAGTTAGCTCACTCATTAGGCACCCCAGGCTTTACACTTTATGCTTCCGGCTCGTATGTTGTGT
GGAATTGTGAGCGGATAACAATTTCACACAGGAAACAGCTATGACCATGATTACGCCAAGCTTATCATCC
ACCCACGCATTCTTCATCTACCCACGCATTCATCTACCCATCCATCATCCAGCCAGCCATCATCTATTAT
GTATTGGGCATTGACTGTATGCCAGGCACTACTAGGTACCGGGACACAGGTATGAATAAGAAGCCCACAG
CCCAGCCCTCTTCCCACCCCAATGGTTTCTGCCTTTAAGCGTTCCCTCCCTGCCTCCACCCCAGCCTGTG
CTGTCCTTGCCCCGCCCTCGTGCCGACCCAGATGCTGACTCTCTTTCTTTTCCCAGCAGGCACCGCCCCT
GGGGCTGAGGGGCCGGCGCCTGGGGACTCCCAGGCTGTGCGCCCCTACAAGCAGGAGCCCAGCAGCCCCC
CGCTGGCGCCTGGCCTGCCCGCCTTCCTAGCGGCCCCGGGCACCACGTCCTGCCCCGAGTGCGGCAAAAC
GTCCCTGAAACCAGCTCACCTGCTGCGCCACCGGCAGAGCCACTCGGGCGAGAAGCCGCACGCCTGCCCT
GAGTGCGGGAAGGCCTTTCGGCGCAAGGAGCACCTGCGGCGCCACCGCGACACGCACCCCGGCAGCCCCG
GCAGCCCCGGGCCCGCGCTGCGCCCTCTGCCCGCCCGTGAGAAGCCCCACGCGTGCTGCGAGTGTGGCAA
GACCTTCTACTGGCGCGAGCACCTGGTGCGCCACCGCAAGACGCACTCGGGAGCGCGGCCCTTTGCCTGC
TGGGAGTGTGGCAAGGGCTTTGGGCGCCGCGAGCACGTGCTGCGCCACCAGCGCATCCACGGCCGGGCAG
CGGCCAGCGCGCAGGGGGCGGTAGCTCCGGGCCCGGATGGTGGAGGCCCCTTCCCGCCCTGGCCCTTGGG
TGGGATTCCAACTACTGCAAGCGAGAATCTTTATTTTCAGGGCGCCGCCAAATTCAAAGAAACCGCTGCT
GCTAAATTCGAACGCCAGCACATGGACAGCGGAGGTGGAGGTTCGAGCGGTCCCTCGGGTTCGTCGAGCC
TGGAAGTTCTGTTCCAGGGGCCCCTGTCGTCGAGCGGTCCCTCGGGTTCGATGGTGAGCAAAGGCGAGGA
GCTGTTCACCGGGGTGGTGCCCATCCTGGTCGAGCTGGACGGCGACGTAAACGGCCACAAGTTCAGCGTG
TCCGGCGAGGGCGAGGGCGATGCCACCTACGGCAAGCTGACCCTGAAGTTCATCTGCACCACCGGCAAGC
TGCCCGTGCCCTGGCCCACCCTCGTGACCACCCTGACCTACGGCGTGCAGTGCTTCAGCCGCTACCCCGA
CCACATGAAGCAGCACGACTTCTTCAAGTCCGCCATGCCCGAAGGCTACGTCCAGGAGCGCACCATCTTC
TTCAAGGACGACGGCAACTACAAGACCCGCGCCGAGGTGAAGTTCGAGGGCGACACCCTGGTGAACCGCA
TCGAGCTGAAGGGCATCGACTTCAAGGAGGACGGCAACATCCTGGGGCACAAGCTGGAGTACAACTACAA
CAGCCACAACGTCTATATCATGGCCGACAAGCAGAAGAACGGCATCAAGGTGAACTTCAAGATCCGCCAC
AACATCGAGGACGGCAGCGTGCAGCTCGCCGACCACTACCAGCAGAACACCCCCATCGGCGACGGCCCCG
TGCTGCTGCCCGACAACCACTACCTGAGCACCCAGTCCGCCCTGAGCAAAGACCCCAACGAGAAGCGCGA
TCACATGGTCCTTAAGGAGTTCGTGACCGCCGCCGGGATCACTCTCGGCATGGACGAGCTGTACAAGTAA
TGATCTAGAGTCGAGTTAATTAAGAATTCCGCCCCCCCCCCTCTCCCTCCCCCCCCCTAACGTTACTGGC
CGAAGCCGCTTGGAATAAGGCCGGTGTGCGTTTGTCTATATGTTATTTTCCACCATATTGCCGTCTTTTG
GCAATGTGAGGGCCCGGAAACCTGGCCCTGTCTTCTTGACGAGCATTCCTAGGGGTCTTTCCCCTCTCGC
CAAAGGAATGCAGGGTCTGTTGAATGTCGTGAAGGAAGCAGTTCCTCTGGAAGCTTCTTGAAGACAAACA
ACGTCTGTAGCGACCCTTTGCAGGCAGCGGAACCCCCCACCTGGCGACAGGTGCCTCTGCGGCCAAAAGC
CACGTGTATAAGATACACCTGCAAAGGCGGCACAACCCCAGTGCCACGTTGTGAGTTGGATAGTTGTGGA
AAGAGTCAAATGGCTCTCCTCAAGCGTATTCAACAAGGGGCTGAAGGATGCCCAGAAGGTACCCCATTGT
ATGGGATCTGATCTGGGGCCTCGGTGCACATGCTTTACATGTGTTTAGTCGAGGTTAAAAAAACGTCTAG
GCCCCCCGAACCACGGGGACGTGGTTTTCCTTTGAAAAACACGATGATAATATGGCCACAACCTGTTACA
TTGCACAAGATAAAAATATATCATCACGAACAGTAAAACTGTCTGCTTACATAAACAGTAATACAAGGGG
TGTTATGGGATCGGCCATTGAACAAGATGGATTGCACGCAGGTTCTCCGGCCGCTTGGGTGGAGAGGCTA
TTCGGCTATGACTGGGCACAACAGACAATCGGCTGCTCTGATGCCGCCGTGTTCCGGCTGTCAGCGCAGG
GGCGCCCGGTTCTTTTTGTCAAGACCGACCTGTCCGGTGCCCTGAATGAACTGCAGGACGAGGCAGCGCG
GCTATCGTGGCTGGCCACGACGGGCGTTCCTTGCGCAGCTGTGCTCGACGTTGTCACTGAAGCGGGAAGG
GACTGGCTGCTATTGGGCGAAGTGCCGGGGCAGGATCTCCTGTCATCTCACCTTGCTCCTGCCGAGAAAG
TATCCATCATGGCTGATGCAATGCGGCGGCTGCATACGCTTGATCCGGCTACCTGCCCATTCGACCACCA
AGCGAAACATCGCATCGAGCGAGCACGTACTCGGATGGAAGCCGGTCTTGTCGATCAGGATGATCTGGAC
GAAGAGCATCAGGGGCTCGCGCCAGCCGAACTGTTCGCCAGGCTCAAGGCGCGCATGCCCGACGGCGAGG
ATCTCGTCGTGACCCATGGCGATGCCTGCTTGCCGAATATCATGGTGGAAAATGGCCGCTTTTCTGGATT
CATCGACTGTGGCCGGCTGGGTGTGGCGGACCGCTATCAGGACATAGCGTTGGCTACCCGTGATATTGCT
GAAGAGCTTGGCGGCGAATGGGCTGACCGCTTCCTCGTGCTTTACGGTATCGCCGCTCCCGATTCGCAGC
GCATCGCCTTCTATCGCCTTCTTGACGAGTTCTTCTGACCGCCTCCCGGCCAGCGCCATCTCCCGCCCTT
GGTGCTGCCCCCGGGCGGTACCTGCTCTCTCCCAGCGCCACTTGGCCTCTTCCTCTCCTCCTTCCCTCCC
ATCGTCCTCCTCCACCTGCGCCTCCCTTGTCTGAACTTCCCAACGCCTTCCTATTCCTTTCCAACTCCTT
TTCCCCCAAATTTCACTTTCCTTCTCAGGTCTCACCTCAGCCCCCCCCTTCTCCCTGATTTCTCGGCCTC
TCTCTCTGTGTGAAGGGGCCTCTCCCTAATGTCTCCTCCTTCCCCCCTCTTCTCTCTCCTGCGGCCCAGC
CTCCCTCTCCCTCCTCCATTCCTCTCTCCCTGCCCTTTTCCTGCCTGAAGAGCAGAGGTGAGGACCTGGG
ACCCCTGAGGGGCAGGCCAGGAGGAGCTCGGGCGCAGGCCAGGCCCCCTTGGTGAAGCAGAGGCTGAAGG
AAAGGGGTCTGGGTCTTGTCCCTAGGAATTCTCCTCCCTCAGGAGATTGGGGGTTGGGGGAGGCAGCGGG
TGATGGCTCTGAAGCTGAACCCAGGGCCTGGCTGTGGTCTTCTTGGTCTTGCTGCCCCCTGTGACCCAAA
GGCATGGGATGGACAGAGATGCCTGCCCCCGTGAAGCTGGTTGGGGAGGGCAGTTCACCAGCATCCATAG
AGTAATAAAGTCACTGTGTGTAGACCCGGAGTCTGAGCTCTGTCTGGAGTCTGTCCGGCACAGCCACCCT
CCCAGGGCCGAGCGTCTGGGGTGCCCGGGGCTTCTGGGGTCAGCTGTCTTGGCTCCCACCACAGACTCTC
TTGGCATGAGAGAGGCTCTGGGAGTCTGGGCACAGCTGTGGGAGGCAGTGCAG
Features (pLannotate 1.2.2; 17 found; start..end, strand, type, name):
     15..172     +  CDS            lacZα (fragment): LacZα fragment of β-galactosidase; lacZ fragment
    178..277     -  misc_feature   bom (fragment): basis of mobility region from pBR322
    379..414     -  CDS            rop (fragment): Rop protein, which maintains plasmids at low copy number; rop
    509..613     +  promoter       AmpR promoter: bla
    614..1474    +  CDS            AmpR: β-lactamase; bla; confers resistance to ampicillin, carbenicillin, and related antibiotics
   1645..2233    +  rep_origin     ori: high-copy-number ColE1/pMB1/pBR322/pUC origin of replication
   2416..2508    +  CDS            lacI (fragment): lac repressor; lacI; The lac repressor binds to the lac operator to inhibit transcription in E. coli. This inhibition can be relieved by adding lactose or isopropyl-β-D-thiogalactopyranoside (IPTG).
   2521..2542    +  protein_bind   CAP binding site: CAP binding activates transcription in the presence of cAMP. E. coli catabolite activator protein
   2557..2587    +  promoter       lac promoter: promoter for the E. coli lac operon
   2595..2611    +  protein_bind   lac operator: The lac repressor binds to the lac operator to inhibit transcription in E. coli. This inhibition can be relieved by adding lactose or isopropyl-β-D-thiogalactopyranoside (IPTG). lac repressor encoded by lacI
   2926..3501    +  CDS            ZNF444 (fragment): ZN444_HUMAN - Also known as EZF2, ZSCAN17. Experimental evidence at protein level: Swiss-Prot protein existence level 1. Transcriptional regulator. Binds to the 5'-flanking critical region of the SCARF1 promoter. From Homo sapiens (Human).
   3522..3542    +  CDS            capTEV™ (fragment): composite tag for in vivo biotinylation, TEV protease cleavage, and 6xHis tagging
   3556..3600    +  CDS            S-Tag: affinity and epitope tag derived from pancreatic ribonuclease A
   3691..4410    +  CDS            EGFP: the original enhanced GFP (Yang et al., 1996) mammalian codon-optimized
   4448..5033    +  misc_feature   IRES2: internal ribosome entry site (IRES) of the encephalomyocarditis virus (EMCV)
   5115..5918    +  CDS            NeoR/KanR: aminoglycoside phosphotransferase from Tn5; aph(3')-II (or nptII); confers resistance to neomycin, kanamycin, and G418 (Geneticin®)
   6232..6248    +  CDS            Thy1.1 (fragment): mouse GPI-anchored cell surface glycoprotein of the immunoglobulin superfamily This allele of Thy1 is also known as CD90.1.
