[The description below was written by a language model from this plasmid's Addgene catalogue record and pLannotate feature annotations shown in this document.]
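Description:
pZNF444-donor is a homology-directed repair template for CRISPR knock-in, built by Gibson assembly in the pUC19 backbone and intended to tag the endogenous human transcription factor ZNF444 (also called EZF2 or ZSCAN17) with GFP. In E. coli the 6.8 kb plasmid replicates from the high-copy ColE1/pUC origin and is selected through the β-lactamase (AmpR) gene under its own promoter. The remnants of the pUC19 lac region (CAP site, lac promoter and operator, split lacZα fragment) flank the insert and provide the M13 sequencing primer sites.

The payload is an EGFP-IRES-Neo cassette placed between ZNF444 homology arms. The feature table shows a fragment of the ZNF444 coding sequence within the upstream arm, followed in the same orientation by a short match to a TEV-cleavage/His composite tag, an S-Tag, and then EGFP, which is consistent with a C-terminal fusion joined by a linker of affinity and epitope tag elements. Downstream, an EMCV IRES drives translation of the Tn5 aminoglycoside phosphotransferase (NeoR). No mammalian promoter is annotated, so both EGFP and Neo would depend on transcription from the native ZNF444 locus after correct integration, letting G418 selection enrich for targeted cells. The downstream arm is not annotated as such, and a very short Thy1.1 hit in that region is probably a spurious match.

The record notes that the arms carry the variant rs79199638 and were probably amplified from a lymphoblastoid cell line. The donor is meant to be used together with the companion guide RNA plasmid pZNF444.1.0-gDNA. The resulting GFP-tagged endogenous protein could be detected or captured through the tag, although the record does not state specific downstream applications.
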