Addgene plasmid #112386: pZNF444-donor
Purpose: CRISPR donor plasmid to tag human transcription factor ZNF444 with GFP
Depositing lab: Kevin White. Depositing organization: University of Chicago.
Backbone
  Vector backbone: pUC19
  Vector type: CRISPR
Growth in bacteria
  Bacterial resistance: Ampicillin, 100 μg/mL
  Growth temperature: 37°C
  Growth strain: DH5alpha
  Copy number: High Copy
Gene/Insert
  Gene/Insert name: ZNF444 homology arms flanking EGFP-IRES-Neo cassette
  Species: H. sapiens (human)
  Mutation: rs79199638
  Entrez Gene: ZNF444 (a.k.a. EZF-2, EZF2, ZSCAN17)
  Cloning method: Gibson Cloning
  Sequencing primers: 5′ M13pUC-fwd; 3′ M13pUC-rev
Terms and licenses: Academic/Nonprofit Terms; Industry Terms: Not Available to Industry
Depositor comments: Cloning source: Likely LCL. Use with plasmid pZNF444.1.0-gDNA.
How to cite: pZNF444-donor was a gift from Kevin White (Addgene plasmid # 112386 ; http://n2t.net/addgene:112386 ; RRID:Addgene_112386)
