LOCUS       Exported 6773 bp ds-DNA circular SYN 13-MAY-2021
DEFINITION  CRISPR donor plasmid to tag human transcription factor ZNF444 with
            GFP.
ACCESSION   .
VERSION     .
KEYWORDS    pZNF444-donor
SOURCE      synthetic DNA construct
  ORGANISM  synthetic DNA construct
REFERENCE   1 (bases 1 to 6773)
  TITLE     White lab ENCODE plasmids to tag human transcription factors with
            GFP
REFERENCE   2 (bases 1 to 6773)
  AUTHORS   .
  TITLE     Direct Submission
  JOURNAL   Exported May 13, 2021 from SnapGene Server 1.1.58
            http://www.snapgene.com
FEATURES             Location/Qualifiers
     source          1..6773
                     /organism="synthetic DNA construct"
                     /mol_type="other DNA"
     primer_bind     complement(19..36)
                     /label=M13 Forward
                     /note="In lacZ gene. Also called M13-F20 or M13 (-21)
                     Forward"
     primer_bind     complement(19..35)
                     /label=M13 fwd
                     /note="common sequencing primer, one of multiple similar
                     variants"
     primer_bind     complement(28..50)
                     /label=M13/pUC Forward
                     /note="In lacZ gene"
     primer_bind     complement(244..263)
                     /label=pRS-marker
                     /note="pRS vectors, use to sequence yeast selectable
                     marker"
     primer_bind     363..385
                     /label=pGEX 3'
                     /note="pGEX vectors, reverse primer"
     primer_bind     complement(423..441)
                     /label=pBRforEco
                     /note="pBR322 vectors, upsteam of EcoRI site, forward
                     primer"
     promoter        509..613
                     /gene="bla"
                     /label=AmpR promoter
     CDS             614..1474
                     /codon_start=1
                     /gene="bla"
                     /product="beta-lactamase"
                     /label=AmpR
                     /note="confers resistance to ampicillin, carbenicillin, and
                     related antibiotics"
                     /translation="MSIQHFRVALIPFFAAFCLPVFAHPETLVKVKDAEDQLGARVGYI
                     ELDLNSGKILESFRPEERFPMMSTFKVLLCGAVLSRIDAGQEQLGRRIHYSQNDLVEYS
                     PVTEKHLTDGMTVRELCSAAITMSDNTAANLLLTTIGGPKELTAFLHNMGDHVTRLDRW
                     EPELNEAIPNDERDTTMPVAMATTLRKLLTGELLTLASRQQLIDWMEADKVAGPLLRSA
                     LPAGWFIADKSGAGERGSRGIIAALGPDGKPSRIVVIYTTGSQATMDERNRQIAEIGAS
                     LIKHW"
     primer_bind     complement(832..851)
                     /label=Amp-R
                     /note="Ampicillin resistance gene, reverse primer"
     rep_origin      1645..2233
                     /direction=RIGHT
                     /label=ori
                     /note="high-copy-number ColE1/pMB1/pBR322/pUC origin of
                     replication"
     primer_bind     2134..2153
                     /label=pBR322ori-F
                     /note="pBR322 origin, forward primer"
     primer_bind     2387..2404
                     /label=L4440
                     /note="L4440 vector, forward primer"
     protein_bind    2521..2542
                     /label=CAP binding site
                     /bound_moiety="E. coli catabolite activator protein"
                     /note="CAP binding activates transcription in the presence
                     of cAMP."
     promoter        2557..2587
                     /label=lac promoter
                     /note="promoter for the E. coli lac operon"
     protein_bind    2595..2611
                     /label=lac operator
                     /bound_moiety="lac repressor encoded by lacI"
                     /note="The lac repressor binds to the lac operator to
                     inhibit transcription in E. coli. This inhibition can be
                     relieved by adding lactose or
                     isopropyl-beta-D-thiogalactopyranoside (IPTG)."
     primer_bind     2600..2622
                     /label=M13/pUC Reverse
                     /note="In lacZ gene"
     primer_bind     2619..2635
                     /label=M13 rev
                     /note="common sequencing primer, one of multiple similar
                     variants"
     primer_bind     2619..2635
                     /label=M13 Reverse
                     /note="In lacZ gene. Also called M13-rev"
     CDS             3523..3543
                     /codon_start=1
                     /product="tobacco etch virus (TEV) protease recognition and
                     cleavage site"
                     /label=TEV site
                     /translation="ENLYFQG"
     CDS             3556..3600
                     /codon_start=1
                     /product="affinity and epitope tag derived from pancreatic
                     ribonuclease A"
                     /label=S-Tag
                     /translation="KETAAAKFERQHMDS"
     CDS             3640..3663
                     /codon_start=1
                     /product="recognition and cleavage site for human
                     rhinovirus 3C and PreScission proteases"
                     /label=HRV 3C site
                     /translation="LEVLFQGP"
     CDS             3691..4410
                     /codon_start=1
                     /product="the original enhanced GFP (Yang et al., 1996)"
                     /label=EGFP
                     /note="mammalian codon-optimized"
                     /translation="MVSKGEELFTGVVPILVELDGDVNGHKFSVSGEGEGDATYGKLTL
                     KFICTTGKLPVPWPTLVTTLTYGVQCFSRYPDHMKQHDFFKSAMPEGYVQERTIFFKDD
                     GNYKTRAEVKFEGDTLVNRIELKGIDFKEDGNILGHKLEYNYNSHNVYIMADKQKNGIK
                     VNFKIRHNIEDGSVQLADHYQQNTPIGDGPVLLPDNHYLSTQSALSKDPNEKRDHMVLK
                     EFVTAAGITLGMDELYK"
     primer_bind     complement(3736..3757)
                     /label=EGFP-N
                     /note="EGFP, reverse primer"
     primer_bind     complement(3997..4016)
                     /label=EXFP-R
                     /note="For distinguishing EGFP variants, reverse primer"
     misc_feature    4448..5033
                     /label=IRES2
                     /note="internal ribosome entry site (IRES) of the
                     encephalomyocarditis virus (EMCV)"
     primer_bind     complement(4614..4631)
                     /label=IRES reverse
                     /note="IRES internal ribosome entry site, reverse primer.
                     Also called pCDH-rev"
     primer_bind     4841..4860
                     /label=IRES-F
                     /note="IRES internal ribosome entry site, forward primer"
     CDS             5115..5918
                     /codon_start=1
                     /gene="aph(3')-II (or nptII)"
                     /product="aminoglycoside phosphotransferase from Tn5"
                     /label=NeoR/KanR
                     /note="confers resistance to neomycin, kanamycin, and G418
                     (Geneticin(R))"
                     /translation="MGSAIEQDGLHAGSPAAWVERLFGYDWAQQTIGCSDAAVFRLSAQ
                     GRPVLFVKTDLSGALNELQDEAARLSWLATTGVPCAAVLDVVTEAGRDWLLLGEVPGQD
                     LLSSHLAPAEKVSIMADAMRRLHTLDPATCPFDHQAKHRIERARTRMEAGLVDQDDLDE
                     EHQGLAPAELFARLKARMPDGEDLVVTHGDACLPNIMVENGRFSGFIDCGRLGVADRYQ
                     DIALATRDIAEELGGEWADRFLVLYGIAAPDSQRIAFYRLLDEFF"
     primer_bind     complement(5178..5197)
                     /label=Neo-R
                     /note="Neomycin resistance gene, reverse primer"
     primer_bind     5788..5807
                     /label=Neo-F
                     /note="Neomycin resistance gene, forward primer"
ORIGIN
        1 ggtaccgagc tcgaattcac tggccgtcgt tttacaacgt cgtgactggg aaaaccctgg
       61 cgttacccaa cttaatcgcc ttgcagcaca tccccctttc gccagctggc gtaatagcga
      121 agaggcccgc accgatcgcc cttcccaaca gttgcgcagc ctgaatggcg aatggcgcct
      181 gatgcggtat tttctcctta cgcatctgtg cggtatttca caccgcatat ggtgcactct
      241 cagtacaatc tgctctgatg ccgcatagtt aagccagccc cgacacccgc caacacccgc
      301 tgacgcgccc tgacgggctt gtctgctccc ggcatccgct tacagacaag ctgtgaccgt
      361 ctccgggagc tgcatgtgtc agaggttttc accgtcatca ccgaaacgcg cgagacgaaa
      421 gggcctcgtg atacgcctat ttttataggt taatgtcatg ataataatgg tttcttagac
      481 gtcaggtggc acttttcggg gaaatgtgcg cggaacccct atttgtttat ttttctaaat
      541 acattcaaat atgtatccgc tcatgagaca ataaccctga taaatgcttc aataatattg
      601 aaaaaggaag agtatgagta ttcaacattt ccgtgtcgcc cttattccct tttttgcggc
      661 attttgcctt cctgtttttg ctcacccaga aacgctggtg aaagtaaaag atgctgaaga
      721 tcagttgggt gcacgagtgg gttacatcga actggatctc aacagcggta agatccttga
      781 gagttttcgc cccgaagaac gttttccaat gatgagcact tttaaagttc tgctatgtgg
      841 cgcggtatta tcccgtattg acgccgggca agagcaactc ggtcgccgca tacactattc
      901 tcagaatgac ttggttgagt actcaccagt cacagaaaag catcttacgg atggcatgac
      961 agtaagagaa ttatgcagtg ctgccataac catgagtgat aacactgcgg ccaacttact
     1021 tctgacaacg atcggaggac cgaaggagct aaccgctttt ttgcacaaca tgggggatca
     1081 tgtaactcgc cttgatcgtt gggaaccgga gctgaatgaa gccataccaa acgacgagcg
     1141 tgacaccacg atgcctgtag caatggcaac aacgttgcgc aaactattaa ctggcgaact
     1201 acttactcta gcttcccggc aacaattaat agactggatg gaggcggata aagttgcagg
     1261 accacttctg cgctcggccc ttccggctgg ctggtttatt gctgataaat ctggagccgg
     1321 tgagcgtggg tctcgcggta tcattgcagc actggggcca gatggtaagc cctcccgtat
     1381 cgtagttatc tacacgacgg ggagtcaggc aactatggat gaacgaaata gacagatcgc
     1441 tgagataggt gcctcactga ttaagcattg gtaactgtca gaccaagttt actcatatat
     1501 actttagatt gatttaaaac ttcattttta atttaaaagg atctaggtga agatcctttt
     1561 tgataatctc atgaccaaaa tcccttaacg tgagttttcg ttccactgag cgtcagaccc
     1621 cgtagaaaag atcaaaggat cttcttgaga tccttttttt ctgcgcgtaa tctgctgctt
     1681 gcaaacaaaa aaaccaccgc taccagcggt ggtttgtttg ccggatcaag agctaccaac
     1741 tctttttccg aaggtaactg gcttcagcag agcgcagata ccaaatactg tccttctagt
     1801 gtagccgtag ttaggccacc acttcaagaa ctctgtagca ccgcctacat acctcgctct
     1861 gctaatcctg ttaccagtgg ctgctgccag tggcgataag tcgtgtctta ccgggttgga
     1921 ctcaagacga tagttaccgg ataaggcgca gcggtcgggc tgaacggggg gttcgtgcac
     1981 acagcccagc ttggagcgaa cgacctacac cgaactgaga tacctacagc gtgagctatg
     2041 agaaagcgcc acgcttcccg aagggagaaa ggcggacagg tatccggtaa gcggcagggt
     2101 cggaacagga gagcgcacga gggagcttcc agggggaaac gcctggtatc tttatagtcc
     2161 tgtcgggttt cgccacctct gacttgagcg tcgatttttg tgatgctcgt caggggggcg
     2221 gagcctatgg aaaaacgcca gcaacgcggc ctttttacgg ttcctggcct tttgctggcc
     2281 ttttgctcac atgttctttc ctgcgttatc ccctgattct gtggataacc gtattaccgc
     2341 ctttgagtga gctgataccg ctcgccgcag ccgaacgacc gagcgcagcg agtcagtgag
     2401 cgaggaagcg gaagagcgcc caatacgcaa accgcctctc cccgcgcgtt ggccgattca
     2461 ttaatgcagc tggcacgaca ggtttcccga ctggaaagcg ggcagtgagc gcaacgcaat
     2521 taatgtgagt tagctcactc attaggcacc ccaggcttta cactttatgc ttccggctcg
     2581 tatgttgtgt ggaattgtga gcggataaca atttcacaca ggaaacagct atgaccatga
     2641 ttacgccaag cttatcatcc acccacgcat tcttcatcta cccacgcatt catctaccca
     2701 tccatcatcc agccagccat catctattat gtattgggca ttgactgtat gccaggcact
     2761 actaggtacc gggacacagg tatgaataag aagcccacag cccagccctc ttcccacccc
     2821 aatggtttct gcctttaagc gttccctccc tgcctccacc ccagcctgtg ctgtccttgc
     2881 cccgccctcg tgccgaccca gatgctgact ctctttcttt tcccagcagg caccgcccct
     2941 ggggctgagg ggccggcgcc tggggactcc caggctgtgc gcccctacaa gcaggagccc
     3001 agcagccccc cgctggcgcc tggcctgccc gccttcctag cggccccggg caccacgtcc
     3061 tgccccgagt gcggcaaaac gtccctgaaa ccagctcacc tgctgcgcca ccggcagagc
     3121 cactcgggcg agaagccgca cgcctgccct gagtgcggga aggcctttcg gcgcaaggag
     3181 cacctgcggc gccaccgcga cacgcacccc ggcagccccg gcagccccgg gcccgcgctg
     3241 cgccctctgc ccgcccgtga gaagccccac gcgtgctgcg agtgtggcaa gaccttctac
     3301 tggcgcgagc acctggtgcg ccaccgcaag acgcactcgg gagcgcggcc ctttgcctgc
     3361 tgggagtgtg gcaagggctt cgggcgccgc gagcacgtgc tgcgccacca gcgcatccac
     3421 ggccgggcag cggccagcgc gcagggggcg gtagctccgg gcccggatgg tggaggcccc
     3481 ttcccgccct ggcccttggg tgggattcca actactgcaa gcgagaatct ttattttcag
     3541 ggcgccgcca aattcaaaga aaccgctgct gctaaattcg aacgccagca catggacagc
     3601 ggaggtggag gttcgagcgg tccctcgggt tcgtcgagcc tggaagttct gttccagggg
     3661 cccctgtcgt cgagcggtcc ctcgggttcg atggtgagca aaggcgagga gctgttcacc
     3721 ggggtggtgc ccatcctggt cgagctggac ggcgacgtaa acggccacaa gttcagcgtg
     3781 tccggcgagg gcgagggcga tgccacctac ggcaagctga ccctgaagtt catctgcacc
     3841 accggcaagc tgcccgtgcc ctggcccacc ctcgtgacca ccctgaccta cggcgtgcag
     3901 tgcttcagcc gctaccccga ccacatgaag cagcacgact tcttcaagtc cgccatgccc
     3961 gaaggctacg tccaggagcg caccatcttc ttcaaggacg acggcaacta caagacccgc
     4021 gccgaggtga agttcgaggg cgacaccctg gtgaaccgca tcgagctgaa gggcatcgac
     4081 ttcaaggagg acggcaacat cctggggcac aagctggagt acaactacaa cagccacaac
     4141 gtctatatca tggccgacaa gcagaagaac ggcatcaagg tgaacttcaa gatccgccac
     4201 aacatcgagg acggcagcgt gcagctcgcc gaccactacc agcagaacac ccccatcggc
     4261 gacggccccg tgctgctgcc cgacaaccac tacctgagca cccagtccgc cctgagcaaa
     4321 gaccccaacg agaagcgcga tcacatggtc cttaaggagt tcgtgaccgc cgccgggatc
     4381 actctcggca tggacgagct gtacaagtaa tgatctagag tcgagttaat taagaattcc
     4441 gccccccccc ctctccctcc ccccccctaa cgttactggc cgaagccgct tggaataagg
     4501 ccggtgtgcg tttgtctata tgttattttc caccatattg ccgtcttttg gcaatgtgag
     4561 ggcccggaaa cctggccctg tcttcttgac gagcattcct aggggtcttt cccctctcgc
     4621 caaaggaatg cagggtctgt tgaatgtcgt gaaggaagca gttcctctgg aagcttcttg
     4681 aagacaaaca acgtctgtag cgaccctttg caggcagcgg aaccccccac ctggcgacag
     4741 gtgcctctgc ggccaaaagc cacgtgtata agatacacct gcaaaggcgg cacaacccca
     4801 gtgccacgtt gtgagttgga tagttgtgga aagagtcaaa tggctctcct caagcgtatt
     4861 caacaagggg ctgaaggatg cccagaaggt accccattgt atgggatctg atctggggcc
     4921 tcggtgcaca tgctttacat gtgtttagtc gaggttaaaa aaacgtctag gccccccgaa
     4981 ccacggggac gtggttttcc tttgaaaaac acgatgataa tatggccaca acctgttaca
     5041 ttgcacaaga taaaaatata tcatcacgaa cagtaaaact gtctgcttac ataaacagta
     5101 atacaagggg tgttatggga tcggccattg aacaagatgg attgcacgca ggttctccgg
     5161 ccgcttgggt ggagaggcta ttcggctatg actgggcaca acagacaatc ggctgctctg
     5221 atgccgccgt gttccggctg tcagcgcagg ggcgcccggt tctttttgtc aagaccgacc
     5281 tgtccggtgc cctgaatgaa ctgcaggacg aggcagcgcg gctatcgtgg ctggccacga
     5341 cgggcgttcc ttgcgcagct gtgctcgacg ttgtcactga agcgggaagg gactggctgc
     5401 tattgggcga agtgccgggg caggatctcc tgtcatctca ccttgctcct gccgagaaag
     5461 tatccatcat ggctgatgca atgcggcggc tgcatacgct tgatccggct acctgcccat
     5521 tcgaccacca agcgaaacat cgcatcgagc gagcacgtac tcggatggaa gccggtcttg
     5581 tcgatcagga tgatctggac gaagagcatc aggggctcgc gccagccgaa ctgttcgcca
     5641 ggctcaaggc gcgcatgccc gacggcgagg atctcgtcgt gacccatggc gatgcctgct
     5701 tgccgaatat catggtggaa aatggccgct tttctggatt catcgactgt ggccggctgg
     5761 gtgtggcgga ccgctatcag gacatagcgt tggctacccg tgatattgct gaagagcttg
     5821 gcggcgaatg ggctgaccgc ttcctcgtgc tttacggtat cgccgctccc gattcgcagc
     5881 gcatcgcctt ctatcgcctt cttgacgagt tcttctgacc gcctcccggc cagcgccatc
     5941 tcccgccctt ggtgctgccc ccgggcggta cctgctctct cccagcgcca cttggcctct
     6001 tcctctcctc cttccctccc atcgtcctcc tccacctgcg cctcccttgt ctgaacttcc
     6061 caacgccttc ctattccttt ccaactcctt ttcccccaaa tttcactttc cttctcaggt
     6121 ctcacctcag cccccccctt ctccctgatt tctcggcctc tctctctgtg tgaaggggcc
     6181 tctccctaat gtctcctcct tcccccctct tctctctcct gcggcccagc ctccctctcc
     6241 ctcctccatt cctctctccc tgcccttttc ctgcctgaag agcagaggtg aggacctggg
     6301 acccctgagg ggcaggccag gaggagctcg ggcgcaggcc aggccccctt ggtgaagcag
     6361 aggctgaagg aaaggggtct gggtcttgtc cctaggaatt ctcctccctc aggagattgg
     6421 gggttggggg aggcagcggg tgatggctct gaagctgaac ccagggcctg gctgtggtct
     6481 tcttggtctt gctgccccct gtgacccaaa ggcatgggat ggacagagat gcctgccccc
     6541 gtgaagctgg ttggggaggg cagttcacca gcatccatag agtaataaag tcactgtgtg
     6601 tagacccgga gtctgagctc tgtctggagt ctgtccggca cagccaccct cccagggccg
     6661 agcgtctggg gtgcccgggg cttctggggt cagctgtctt ggctcccacc acagactctc
     6721 ttggcatgag agaggctctg ggagtctggg cacagctgtg ggaggcagtg cag
//
